Addgene plasmid #237890: pX601-AAV-CMV-NLS-SaCas9-NLS-3xHA-bGHpA;U6-Cre-1
Purpose: Cre-KO AAV vector#1 containing SaCas9 and its sgRNA targeting Cre
Depositing lab: Rui Lin. Depositing organization: National Institute of Biological Sciences, Beijing. Publication: Ultrabright chemical labeling enables rapid neural connectivity profiling in large tissue samples. Zhong S, Zhang X, Gao X, Li Z, Huang L, Guo Q, Gong R, Ren J, Luo M, Lin R. Neuron. 2025 Sep 18:S0896-6273(25)00657-9. doi: 10.1016/j.neuron.2025.08.022. PubMed 40972576.
Backbone
  Vector backbone: pX601
  Total vector size (bp): 7448
  Vector type: Mammalian Expression, AAV, CRISPR
Growth in bacteria
  Bacterial resistance: Ampicillin, 100 μg/mL
  Growth temperature: 37°C
  Growth strain: NEB Stable
  Copy number: High Copy
Gene/Insert
  Gene/Insert name: sgRNA-Cre
  Species: Synthetic
  Insert size (bp): 22
  Promoter: U6
  Cloning method: Unknown
  Sequencing primers: 5′ GACTATCATATGCTTACCGT
Terms and licenses: Academic/Nonprofit Terms; Industry Terms: Not Available to Industry
How to cite: pX601-AAV-CMV-NLS-SaCas9-NLS-3xHA-bGHpA;U6-Cre-1 was a gift from Rui Lin (Addgene plasmid # 237890 ; http://n2t.net/addgene:237890 ; RRID:Addgene_237890)
