[The description below was written by a language model from this plasmid's Addgene catalogue record and pLannotate feature annotations shown in this document.]
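Description:
pX601-AAV-CMV-NLS-SaCas9-NLS-3xHA-bGHpA;U6-Cre-1 is a 7,448 bp all-in-one AAV transfer plasmid built on the pX601 backbone, designed to deliver Staphylococcus aureus Cas9 together with a single guide RNA directed against the Cre recombinase gene. It is propagated in bacteria as a high-copy plasmid through a ColE1/pUC-type origin and selected with ampicillin via the β-lactamase gene. An f1 phage origin is also present in the backbone. The recommended recombination-deficient host strain is consistent with the need to keep the AAV2 inverted terminal repeats intact. One ITR is annotated in full, while the other is detected only as short fragments in the feature table.

Between the ITRs, which provide the signals for replication and packaging of the cassette into AAV particles, sit two expression units. The first uses the CMV enhancer and immediate early promoter to drive SaCas9. The annotation shows a nucleoplasmin NLS and 3xHA epitope tag at its C-terminus, followed by the bovine growth hormone polyadenylation signal. The plasmid name also indicates an N-terminal NLS, which is not separately annotated. The second unit uses the human U6 RNA polymerase III promoter to transcribe a 22 bp synthetic spacer targeting Cre, fused to the SaCas9 guide RNA scaffold. The compact size of SaCas9 allows nuclease and guide to fit within a single AAV genome.

The record describes this as the first of a set of Cre-knockout AAV vectors, intended to disrupt Cre coding sequence in transduced mammalian cells. It was deposited with a study on neural connectivity profiling, and the HA tag allows Cas9-expressing cells to be detected.
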