Features (pLannotate 1.2.2; 20 found; start..end, strand, type, name):
   2313..2360    +  CDS            nucleoplasmin NLS: bipartite nuclear localization signal from nucleoplasmin
   2367..2383    +  CDS            3xHA (fragment): three tandem HA epitope tags
   2394..2410    +  CDS            3xHA (fragment): three tandem HA epitope tags
   2421..2449    +  CDS            3xHA (fragment): three tandem HA epitope tags
   2481..2592    +  polyA_signal   bGH poly(A) signal: bovine growth hormone polyadenylation signal
   2695..2935    +  promoter       U6 promoter: RNA polymerase III promoter for human U6 snRNA
   2966..3041    +  misc_RNA       Sa gRNA scaffold: guide RNA scaffold for the Staphylococcus aureus CRISPR/Cas9 system
   3055..3195    +  repeat_region  AAV2 ITR: inverted terminal repeat of adeno-associated virus serotype 2 inverted
   3200..3251    -  misc_feature   bom (fragment): basis of mobility region from pBR322
   3270..3725    +  rep_origin     f1 ori (sequence partly withheld): f1 bacteriophage origin of replication; arrow indicates direction of (+) strand synthesis
   3726..3775    -  misc_feature   bom (fragment): basis of mobility region from pBR322
   3877..3912    -  CDS            rop (fragment): Rop protein, which maintains plasmids at low copy number; rop
   4007..4111    +  promoter       AmpR promoter: bla
   4112..4972    +  CDS            AmpR: β-lactamase; bla; confers resistance to ampicillin, carbenicillin, and related antibiotics
   5143..5731    +  rep_origin     ori: high-copy-number ColE1/pMB1/pBR322/pUC origin of replication
   5804..5831    +  repeat_region  AAV2 ITR (fragment): inverted terminal repeat of adeno-associated virus serotype 2 inverted
   5860..5887    +  repeat_region  AAV2 ITR (fragment): inverted terminal repeat of adeno-associated virus serotype 2 inverted
   5946..6325    +  enhancer       CMV enhancer: human cytomegalovirus immediate early enhancer
   6326..6529    +  promoter       CMV promoter: human cytomegalovirus (CMV) immediate early promoter
   6605..2312    +  CDS            cas9 (across the origin): CAS9_STAAU - Experimental evidence at protein level: Swiss-Prot protein existence level 1. CRISPR (clustered regularly interspaced short palindromic repeat) is an adaptive immune system that provides protection against mobile genetic elements (viruses, transposable elements and conjugative plasmids). CRISPR clusters contain spacers, sequences complementary to antecedent mobile elements, and target invading nucleic acids. CRISPR clusters are transcribed and processed into CRISPR RNA (crRNA). In type II CRISPR systems correct processing of pre-crRNA requires a trans- encoded small RNA (tracrRNA)
>Addgene plasmid #237890 | pX601-AAV-CMV-NLS-SaCas9-NLS-3xHA-bGHpA;U6-Cre-1 | addgene full sequence | sequence record 481798 | Addgene NGS Result
TCATCGAGAACGTGTTCAAGCAGAAGAAGAAGCCCACCCTGAAGCAGATCGCCAAAGAAATCCTCGTGAA
CGAAGAGGATATTAAGGGCTACAGAGTGACCAGCACCGGCAAGCCCGAGTTCACCAACCTGAAGGTGTAC
CACGACATCAAGGACATTACCGCCCGGAAAGAGATTATTGAGAACGCCGAGCTGCTGGATCAGATTGCCA
AGATCCTGACCATCTACCAGAGCAGCGAGGACATCCAGGAAGAACTGACCAATCTGAACTCCGAGCTGAC
CCAGGAAGAGATCGAGCAGATCTCTAATCTGAAGGGCTATACCGGCACCCACAACCTGAGCCTGAAGGCC
ATCAACCTGATCCTGGACGAGCTGTGGCACACCAACGACAACCAGATCGCTATCTTCAACCGGCTGAAGC
TGGTGCCCAAGAAGGTGGACCTGTCCCAGCAGAAAGAGATCCCCACCACCCTGGTGGACGACTTCATCCT
GAGCCCCGTCGTGAAGAGAAGCTTCATCCAGAGCATCAAAGTGATCAACGCCATCATCAAGAAGTACGGC
CTGCCCAACGACATCATTATCGAGCTGGCCCGCGAGAAGAACTCCAAGGACGCCCAGAAAATGATCAACG
AGATGCAGAAGCGGAACCGGCAGACCAACGAGCGGATCGAGGAAATCATCCGGACCACCGGCAAAGAGAA
CGCCAAGTACCTGATCGAGAAGATCAAGCTGCACGACATGCAGGAAGGCAAGTGCCTGTACAGCCTGGAA
GCCATCCCTCTGGAAGATCTGCTGAACAACCCCTTCAACTATGAGGTGGACCACATCATCCCCAGAAGCG
TGTCCTTCGACAACAGCTTCAACAACAAGGTGCTCGTGAAGCAGGAAGAAAACAGCAAGAAGGGCAACCG
GACCCCATTCCAGTACCTGAGCAGCAGCGACAGCAAGATCAGCTACGAAACCTTCAAGAAGCACATCCTG
AATCTGGCCAAGGGCAAGGGCAGAATCAGCAAGACCAAGAAAGAGTATCTGCTGGAAGAACGGGACATCA
ACAGGTTCTCCGTGCAGAAAGACTTCATCAACCGGAACCTGGTGGATACCAGATACGCCACCAGAGGCCT
GATGAACCTGCTGCGGAGCTACTTCAGAGTGAACAACCTGGACGTGAAAGTGAAGTCCATCAATGGCGGC
TTCACCAGCTTTCTGCGGCGGAAGTGGAAGTTTAAGAAAGAGCGGAACAAGGGGTACAAGCACCACGCCG
AGGACGCCCTGATCATTGCCAACGCCGATTTCATCTTCAAAGAGTGGAAGAAACTGGACAAGGCCAAAAA
AGTGATGGAAAACCAGATGTTCGAGGAAAAGCAGGCCGAGAGCATGCCCGAGATCGAAACCGAGCAGGAG
TACAAAGAGATCTTCATCACCCCCCACCAGATCAAGCACATTAAGGACTTCAAGGACTACAAGTACAGCC
ACCGGGTGGACAAGAAGCCTAATAGAGAGCTGATTAACGACACCCTGTACTCCACCCGGAAGGACGACAA
GGGCAACACCCTGATCGTGAACAATCTGAACGGCCTGTACGACAAGGACAATGACAAGCTGAAAAAGCTG
ATCAACAAGAGCCCCGAAAAGCTGCTGATGTACCACCACGACCCCCAGACCTACCAGAAACTGAAGCTGA
TTATGGAACAGTACGGCGACGAGAAGAATCCCCTGTACAAGTACTACGAGGAAACCGGGAACTACCTGAC
CAAGTACTCCAAAAAGGACAACGGCCCCGTGATCAAGAAGATTAAGTATTACGGCAACAAACTGAACGCC
CATCTGGACATCACCGACGACTACCCCAACAGCAGAAACAAGGTCGTGAAGCTGTCCCTGAAGCCCTACA
GATTCGACGTGTACCTGGACAATGGCGTGTACAAGTTCGTGACCGTGAAGAATCTGGATGTGATCAAAAA
AGAAAACTACTACGAAGTGAATAGCAAGTGCTATGAGGAAGCTAAGAAGCTGAAGAAGATCAGCAACCAG
GCCGAGTTTATCGCCTCCTTCTACAACAACGATCTGATCAAGATCAACGGCGAGCTGTATAGAGTGATCG
GCGTGAACAACGACCTGCTGAACCGGATCGAAGTGAACATGATCGACATCACCTACCGCGAGTACCTGGA
AAACATGAACGACAAGAGGCCCCCCAGGATCATTAAGACAATCGCCTCCAAGACCCAGAGCATTAAGAAG
TACAGCACAGACATTCTGGGCAACCTGTATGAAGTGAAATCTAAGAAGCACCCTCAGATCATCAAAAAGG
GCAAAAGGCCGGCGGCCACGAAAAAGGCCGGCCAGGCAAAAAAGAAAAAGGGATCCTACCCATACGATGT
TCCAGATTACGCTTACCCATACGATGTTCCAGATTACGCTTACCCATACGATGTTCCAGATTACGCTTAA
GAATTCCTAGAGCTCGCTGATCAGCCTCGACTGTGCCTTCTAGTTGCCAGCCATCTGTTGTTTGCCCCTC
CCCCGTGCCTTCCTTGACCCTGGAAGGTGCCACTCCCACTGTCCTTTCCTAATAAAATGAGGAAATTGCA
TCGCATTGTCTGAGTAGGTGTCATTCTATTCTGGGGGGTGGGGTGGGGCAGGACAGCAAGGGGGAGGATT
GGGAAGAGAATAGCAGGCATGCTGGGGAGGTACCGAGGGCCTATTTCCCATGATTCCTTCATATTTGCAT
ATACGATACAAGGCTGTTAGAGAGATAATTGGAATTAATTTGACTGTAAACACAAAGATATTAGTACAAA
ATACGTGACGTAGAAAGTAATAATTTCTTGGGTAGTTTGCAGTTTTAAAATTATGTTTTAAAATGGACTA
TCATATGCTTACCGTAACTTGAAAGTATTTCGATTTCTTGGCTTTATATATCTTGTGGAAAGGACGAAAC
ACCGCCTGCATTACCGGTCGATGCAGTTTTAGTACTCTGGAAACAGAATCTACTAAAACAAGGCAAAATG
CCGTGTTTATCTCGTCAACTTGTTGGCGAGATTTTTGCGGCCGCAGGAACCCCTAGTGATGGAGTTGGCC
ACTCCCTCTCTGCGCGCTCGCTCGCTCACTGAGGCCGGGCGACCAAAGGTCGCCCGACGCCCGGGCTTTG
CCCGGGCGGCCTCAGTGAGCGAGCGAGCGCGCAGCTGCCTGCAGGGGCGCCTGATGCGGTATTTTCTCCT
TACGCATCTGTGCGGTATTTCACACCGCATA
[95 nt withheld, positions 3252-3346]
T
[46 nt withheld, positions 3348-3393]
C
[141 nt withheld, positions 3395-3535]
CCTTTGACGTTGGAGTCCACGTTCTTT
[37 nt withheld, positions 3563-3599]
ACTCTATCTCGGGCTATTCTTTTGATTTATAAGGGATTTTGCCGATTTCGGTCTATTGGTTAAAAAATGA
GCTGATTTAACAAAAATTTAACGCGAATTTTAACAAAATATTAACGTTTACAATTTTATGGTGCACTCTC
AGTACAATCTGCTCTGATGCCGCATAGTTAAGCCAGCCCCGACACCCGCCAACACCCGCTGACGCGCCCT
GACGGGCTTGTCTGCTCCCGGCATCCGCTTACAGACAAGCTGTGACCGTCTCCGGGAGCTGCATGTGTCA
GAGGTTTTCACCGTCATCACCGAAACGCGCGAGACGAAAGGGCCTCGTGATACGCCTATTTTTATAGGTT
AATGTCATGATAATAATGGTTTCTTAGACGTCAGGTGGCACTTTTCGGGGAAATGTGCGCGGAACCCCTA
TTTGTTTATTTTTCTAAATACATTCAAATATGTATCCGCTCATGAGACAATAACCCTGATAAATGCTTCA
ATAATATTGAAAAAGGAAGAGTATGAGTATTCAACATTTCCGTGTCGCCCTTATTCCCTTTTTTGCGGCA
TTTTGCCTTCCTGTTTTTGCTCACCCAGAAACGCTGGTGAAAGTAAAAGATGCTGAAGATCAGTTGGGTG
CACGAGTGGGTTACATCGAACTGGATCTCAACAGCGGTAAGATCCTTGAGAGTTTTCGCCCCGAAGAACG
TTTTCCAATGATGAGCACTTTTAAAGTTCTGCTATGTGGCGCGGTATTATCCCGTATTGACGCCGGGCAA
GAGCAACTCGGTCGCCGCATACACTATTCTCAGAATGACTTGGTTGAGTACTCACCAGTCACAGAAAAGC
ATCTTACGGATGGCATGACAGTAAGAGAATTATGCAGTGCTGCCATAACCATGAGTGATAACACTGCGGC
CAACTTACTTCTGACAACGATCGGAGGACCGAAGGAGCTAACCGCTTTTTTGCACAACATGGGGGATCAT
GTAACTCGCCTTGATCGTTGGGAACCGGAGCTGAATGAAGCCATACCAAACGACGAGCGTGACACCACGA
TGCCTGTAGCAATGGCAACAACGTTGCGCAAACTATTAACTGGCGAACTACTTACTCTAGCTTCCCGGCA
ACAATTAATAGACTGGATGGAGGCGGATAAAGTTGCAGGACCACTTCTGCGCTCGGCCCTTCCGGCTGGC
TGGTTTATTGCTGATAAATCTGGAGCCGGTGAGCGTGGAAGCCGCGGTATCATTGCAGCACTGGGGCCAG
ATGGTAAGCCCTCCCGTATCGTAGTTATCTACACGACGGGGAGTCAGGCAACTATGGATGAACGAAATAG
ACAGATCGCTGAGATAGGTGCCTCACTGATTAAGCATTGGTAACTGTCAGACCAAGTTTACTCATATATA
CTTTAGATTGATTTAAAACTTCATTTTTAATTTAAAAGGATCTAGGTGAAGATCCTTTTTGATAATCTCA
TGACCAAAATCCCTTAACGTGAGTTTTCGTTCCACTGAGCGTCAGACCCCGTAGAAAAGATCAAAGGATC
TTCTTGAGATCCTTTTTTTCTGCGCGTAATCTGCTGCTTGCAAACAAAAAAACCACCGCTACCAGCGGTG
GTTTGTTTGCCGGATCAAGAGCTACCAACTCTTTTTCCGAAGGTAACTGGCTTCAGCAGAGCGCAGATAC
CAAATACTGTTCTTCTAGTGTAGCCGTAGTTAGGCCACCACTTCAAGAACTCTGTAGCACCGCCTACATA
CCTCGCTCTGCTAATCCTGTTACCAGTGGCTGCTGCCAGTGGCGATAAGTCGTGTCTTACCGGGTTGGAC
TCAAGACGATAGTTACCGGATAAGGCGCAGCGGTCGGGCTGAACGGGGGGTTCGTGCACACAGCCCAGCT
TGGAGCGAACGACCTACACCGAACTGAGATACCTACAGCGTGAGCTATGAGAAAGCGCCACGCTTCCCGA
AGGGAGAAAGGCGGACAGGTATCCGGTAAGCGGCAGGGTCGGAACAGGAGAGCGCACGAGGGAGCTTCCA
GGGGGAAACGCCTGGTATCTTTATAGTCCTGTCGGGTTTCGCCACCTCTGACTTGAGCGTCGATTTTTGT
GATGCTCGTCAGGGGGGCGGAGCCTATGGAAAAACGCCAGCAACGCGGCCTTTTTACGGTTCCTGGCCTT
TTGCTGGCCTTTTGCTCACATGTCCTGCAGGCAGCTGCGCGCTCGCTCGCTCACTGAGGCCGCCCGGGCG
TCGGGCGACCTTTGGTCGCCCGGCCTCAGTGAGCGAGCGAGCGCGCAGAGAGGGAGTGGCCAACTCCATC
ACTAGGGGTTCCTGCGGCCTCTAGACTCGAGGCGTTGACATTGATTATTGACTAGTTATTAATAGTAATC
AATTACGGGGTCATTAGTTCATAGCCCATATATGGAGTTCCGCGTTACATAACTTACGGTAAATGGCCCG
CCTGGCTGACCGCCCAACGACCCCCGCCCATTGACGTCAATAATGACGTATGTTCCCATAGTAACGCCAA
TAGGGACTTTCCATTGACGTCAATGGGTGGAGTATTTACGGTAAACTGCCCACTTGGCAGTACATCAAGT
GTATCATATGCCAAGTACGCCCCCTATTGACGTCAATGACGGTAAATGGCCCGCCTGGCATTATGCCCAG
TACATGACCTTATGGGACTTTCCTACTTGGCAGTACATCTACGTATTAGTCATCGCTATTACCATGGTGA
TGCGGTTTTGGCAGTACATCAATGGGCGTGGATAGCGGTTTGACTCACGGGGATTTCCAAGTCTCCACCC
CATTGACGTCAATGGGAGTTTGTTTTGGCACCAAAATCAACGGGACTTTCCAAAATGTCGTAACAACTCC
GCCCCATTGACGCAAATGGGCGGTAGGCGTGTACGGTGGGAGGTCTATATAAGCAGAGCTCTCTGGCTAA
CTACCGGTGCCACCATGGCCCCAAAGAAGAAGCGGAAGGTCGGTATCCACGGAGTCCCAGCAGCCAAGCG
GAACTACATCCTGGGCCTGGACATCGGCATCACCAGCGTGGGCTACGGCATCATCGACTACGAGACACGG
GACGTGATCGATGCCGGCGTGCGGCTGTTCAAAGAGGCCAACGTGGAAAACAACGAGGGCAGGCGGAGCA
AGAGAGGCGCCAGAAGGCTGAAGCGGCGGAGGCGGCATAGAATCCAGAGAGTGAAGAAGCTGCTGTTCGA
CTACAACCTGCTGACCGACCACAGCGAGCTGAGCGGCATCAACCCCTACGAGGCCAGAGTGAAGGGCCTG
AGCCAGAAGCTGAGCGAGGAAGAGTTCTCTGCCGCCCTGCTGCACCTGGCCAAGAGAAGAGGCGTGCACA
ACGTGAACGAGGTGGAAGAGGACACCGGCAACGAGCTGTCCACCAAAGAGCAGATCAGCCGGAACAGCAA
GGCCCTGGAAGAGAAATACGTGGCCGAACTGCAGCTGGAACGGCTGAAGAAAGACGGCGAAGTGCGGGGC
AGCATCAACAGATTCAAGACCAGCGACTACGTGAAAGAAGCCAAACAGCTGCTGAAGGTGCAGAAGGCCT
ACCACCAGCTGGACCAGAGCTTCATCGACACCTACATCGACCTGCTGGAAACCCGGCGGACCTACTATGA
GGGACCTGGCGAGGGCAGCCCCTTCGGCTGGAAGGACATCAAAGAATGGTACGAGATGCTGATGGGCCAC
TGCACCTACTTCCCCGAGGAACTGCGGAGCGTGAAGTACGCCTACAACGCCGACCTGTACAACGCCCTGA
ACGACCTGAACAATCTCGTGATCACCAGGGACGAGAACGAGAAGCTGGAATATTACGAGAAGTTCCAGA
